>Addgene plasmid #169859 | SpyCas9 EMX1-nicking sgRNA | addgene full sequence | sequence record 332828 | Addgene NGS Result
ACCTACACCGAACTGAGATACCTACAGCGTGAGCTATGAGAAAGCGCCACGCTTCCCGAAGGGAGAAAGG
CGGACAGGTATCCGGTAAGCGGCAGGGTCGGAACAGGAGAGCGCACGAGGGAGCTTCCAGGGGGAAACGC
CTGGTATCTTTATAGTCCTGTCGGGTTTCGCCACCTCTGACTTGAGCGTCGATTTTTGTGATGCTCGTCA
GGGGGGCGGAGCCTATGGAAAAACGCCAGCAACGCGGCCTTTTTACGGTTCCTGGCCTTTTGCTGGCCTT
TTGCTCACATGTTCTTTCCTGCGTTATCCCCTGATTCTGTGGATAACCGTATTACCGCCTTTGAGTGAGC
TGATACCGCTCGCCGCAGCCGAACGACCGAGCGCAGCGAGTCAGTGAGCGAGGAAGCGGAAGAGCGCCCA
ATACGCAAACCGCCTCTCCCCGCGCGTTGGCCGATTCATTAATGCAGCTGGCACGACAGGTTTCCCGACT
GGAAAGCGGGCAGTGAGCGCAACGCAATTAATGTGAGTTAGCTCACTCATTAGGCACCCCAGGCTTTACA
CTTTATGCTTCCGGCTCGTATGTTGTGTGGAATTGTGAGCGGATAACAATTTCACACAGGAAACAGCTAT
GACCATGATTACGCCAAGCGCGCAATTAACCCTCACTAAAGGGAACAAAAGCTGGAGCTCCACCGCGGTG
GCGGCCGCCCCCTTCACCGAGGGCCTATTTCCCATGATTCCTTCATATTTGCATATACGATACAAGGCTG
TTAGAGAGATAATTGGAATTAATTTGACTGTAAACACAAAGATATTAGTACAAAATACGTGACGTAGAAA
GTAATAATTTCTTGGGTAGTTTGCAGTTTTAAAATTATGTTTTAAAATGGACTATCATATGCTTACCGTA
ACTTGAAAGTATTTCGATTTCTTGGCTTTATATATCTTGTGGAAAGGACGAAACACCGTTGCCCACCCTA
GTCATTGGGTTTTAGAGCTAGAAATAGCAAGTTAAAATAAGGCTAGTCCGTTATCAACTTGAAAAAGTGG
CACCGAGTCGGTGCTTTTTTTGAATTCGATATCAAGCTTATCGATACCGTCGACCTCGAGGGGGGGCCCG
GTACCCAATTCGCCCTATAGTGAGTCGTATTACGCGCGCTCACTGGCCGTCGTTTTACAACGTCGTGACT
GGGAAAACCCTGGCGTTACCCAACTTAATCGCCTTGCAGCACATCCCCCTTTCGCCAGCTGGCGTAATAG
CGAAGAGGCCCGCACCGATCGCCCTTCCCAACAGTTGCGCAGCCTGAATGGCGAATGGG
[124 nt withheld, positions 1320-1443]
C
[91 nt withheld, positions 1445-1535]
A
[49 nt withheld, positions 1537-1585]
CCTTTGACGTTGGAGTCCACGTTCTTT
[37 nt withheld, positions 1613-1649]
ACCCTATCTCGGTCTATTCTTTTGATTTATAAGGGATTTTGCCGATTTCGGCCTATTGGTTAAAAAATGA
GCTGATTTAACAAAAATTTAACGCGAATTTTAACAAAATATTAACGCTTACAATTTAGGTGGCACTTTTC
GGGGAAATGTGCGCGGAACCCCTATTTGTTTATTTTTCTAAATACATTCAAATATGTATCCGCTCATGAG
ACAATAACCCTGATAAATGCTTCAATAATATTGAAAAAGGAAGAGTATGAGTATTCAACATTTCCGTGTC
GCCCTTATTCCCTTTTTTGCGGCATTTTGCCTTCCTGTTTTTGCTCACCCAGAAACGCTGGTGAAAGTAA
AAGATGCTGAAGATCAGTTGGGTGCACGAGTGGGTTACATCGAACTGGATCTCAACAGCGGTAAGATCCT
TGAGAGTTTTCGCCCCGAAGAACGTTTTCCAATGATGAGCACTTTTAAAGTTCTGCTATGTGGCGCGGTA
TTATCCCGTATTGACGCCGGGCAAGAGCAACTCGGTCGCCGCATACACTATTCTCAGAATGACTTGGTTG
AGTACTCACCAGTCACAGAAAAGCATCTTACGGATGGCATGACAGTAAGAGAATTATGCAGTGCTGCCAT
AACCATGAGTGATAACACTGCGGCCAACTTACTTCTGACAACGATCGGAGGACCGAAGGAGCTAACCGCT
TTTTTGCACAACATGGGGGATCATGTAACTCGCCTTGATCGTTGGGAACCGGAGCTGAATGAAGCCATAC
CAAACGACGAGCGTGACACCACGATGCCTGTAGCAATGGCAACAACGTTGCGCAAACTATTAACTGGCGA
ACTACTTACTCTAGCTTCCCGGCAACAATTAATAGACTGGATGGAGGCGGATAAAGTTGCAGGACCACTT
CTGCGCTCGGCCCTTCCGGCTGGCTGGTTTATTGCTGATAAATCTGGAGCCGGTGAGCGTGGGTCTCGCG
GTATCATTGCAGCACTGGGGCCAGATGGTAAGCCCTCCCGTATCGTAGTTATCTACACGACGGGGAGTCA
GGCAACTATGGATGAACGAAATAGACAGATCGCTGAGATAGGTGCCTCACTGATTAAGCATTGGTAACTG
TCAGACCAAGTTTACTCATATATACTTTAGATTGATTTAAAACTTCATTTTTAATTTAAAAGGATCTAGG
TGAAGATCCTTTTTGATAATCTCATGACCAAAATCCCTTAACGTGAGTTTTCGTTCCACTGAGCGTCAGA
CCCCGTAGAAAAGATCAAAGGATCTTCTTGAGATCCTTTTTTTCTGCGCGTAATCTGCTGCTTGCAAACA
AAAAAACCACCGCTACCAGCGGTGGTTTGTTTGCCGGATCAAGAGCTACCAACTCTTTTTCCGAAGGTAA
CTGGCTTCAGCAGAGCGCAGATACCAAATACTGTTCTTCTAGTGTAGCCGTAGTTAGGCCACCACTTCAA
GAACTCTGTAGCACCGCCTACATACCTCGCTCTGCTAATCCTGTTACCAGTGGCTGCTGCCAGTGGCGAT
AAGTCGTGTCTTACCGGGTTGGACTCAAGACGATAGTTACCGGATAAGGCGCAGCGGTCGGGCTGAACGG
GGGGTTCGTGCACACAGCCCAGCTTGGAGCGAACG
Features (pLannotate 1.2.2; 15 found; start..end, strand, type, name):
    414..506     +  CDS            lacI (fragment): lac repressor; lacI; The lac repressor binds to the lac operator to inhibit transcription in E. coli. This inhibition can be relieved by adding lactose or isopropyl-β-D-thiogalactopyranoside (IPTG).
    519..540     +  protein_bind   CAP binding site: CAP binding activates transcription in the presence of cAMP. E. coli catabolite activator protein
    555..585     +  promoter       lac promoter: promoter for the E. coli lac operon
    593..609     +  protein_bind   lac operator: The lac repressor binds to the lac operator to inhibit transcription in E. coli. This inhibition can be relieved by adding lactose or isopropyl-β-D-thiogalactopyranoside (IPTG). lac repressor encoded by lacI
    654..672     +  promoter       T3 promoter: promoter for bacteriophage T3 RNA polymerase
    685..708     +  misc_feature   MCS (fragment): pBluescript multiple cloning site
    719..959     +  promoter       U6 promoter: RNA polymerase III promoter for human U6 snRNA
    989..1064    +  misc_RNA       gRNA scaffold: guide RNA scaffold for the Streptococcus pyogenes CRISPR/Cas9 system
   1072..1125    +  misc_feature   MCS (fragment): pBluescript multiple cloning site
   1134..1152    -  promoter       T7 promoter: promoter for bacteriophage T7 RNA polymerase
   1160..1315    +  CDS            lacZα (fragment): LacZα fragment of β-galactosidase; lacZ fragment
   1320..1748    +  rep_origin     f1 ori (sequence partly withheld): f1 bacteriophage origin of replication; arrow indicates direction of (+) strand synthesis
   1801..1905    +  promoter       AmpR promoter: bla
   1906..2766    +  CDS            AmpR: β-lactamase; bla; confers resistance to ampicillin, carbenicillin, and related antibiotics
   2937..231     +  rep_origin     ori (across the origin): high-copy-number ColE1/pMB1/pBR322/pUC origin of replication
