[The description below was written by a language model from this plasmid's Addgene catalogue record and pLannotate feature annotations shown in this document.]
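Description:
SpyCas9 EMX1-nicking sgRNA is a small pBluescript-based plasmid that expresses a single guide RNA for Streptococcus pyogenes Cas9 in mammalian cells. It is maintained in E. coli at high copy through a ColE1/pUC-type origin and selected with ampicillin via the β-lactamase gene under its native promoter. The backbone also carries an f1 phage origin, which permits single-stranded DNA production. Remnants of the pBluescript lac region are present as well: a lacI fragment, CAP binding site, lac promoter and operator, and a lacZα fragment. The catalogue gives a total size of about 3 kb, while the full sequenced record is 3,294 nt. The listed backbone size of 600 bp looks inconsistent with the annotated backbone elements and is more plausibly the approximate size of the insert.

The payload sits within the split multiple cloning site, flanked by the T3 and T7 phage promoters that serve as sequencing primer sites. A human U6 promoter, transcribed by RNA polymerase III, drives a short spacer region followed by the SpyCas9 guide RNA scaffold. The spacer itself is not annotated in the feature table, but by the construct's name and stated purpose it targets the human EMX1 locus. No Cas9 or editor protein, reporter, or mammalian selection marker is encoded, so the plasmid must be co-delivered with the other components. The associated work concerns improved prime editors. A "nicking" sgRNA in that setting typically directs the Cas9 nickase portion of the editor to cut the non-edited strand near the target site, biasing repair towards the edit, and is used alongside a prime editor and a pegRNA for EMX1.
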