Addgene plasmid #169859: SpyCas9 EMX1-nicking sgRNA
Purpose: SpyCas9 nicking sgRNA for EMX1
Depositing lab: Scot Wolfe. Publication: Improved prime editors enable pathogenic allele correction and cancer modelling in adult mice. Liu P, Liang SQ, Zheng C, Mintzer E, Zhao YG, Ponnienselvan K, Mir A, Sontheimer EJ, Gao G, Flotte TR, Wolfe SA, Xue W. Nat Commun. 2021 Apr 9;12(1):2121. doi: 10.1038/s41467-021-22295-w. PubMed 33837189.
Backbone
  Vector backbone: pBlueScript
  Backbone size w/o insert (bp): 600
  Total vector size (bp): 3000
  Vector type: Mammalian Expression
Growth in bacteria
  Bacterial resistance: Ampicillin, 100 μg/mL
  Growth temperature: 37°C
  Growth strain: DH5alpha
  Copy number: High Copy
Gene/Insert
  Gene/Insert name: SpyCas9 EMX1-nicking sgRNA
  Promoter: human U6 promoter
  Cloning method: Ligation Independent Cloning
  Sequencing primers: 5′ T3; 3′ T7
Terms and licenses: Academic/Nonprofit Terms; Industry Terms: Not Available to Industry
Depositor comments: Please visit https://doi.org/10.1101/2020.12.15.422970 for bioRxiv preprint.
How to cite: SpyCas9 EMX1-nicking sgRNA was a gift from Scot Wolfe (Addgene plasmid # 169859 ; http://n2t.net/addgene:169859 ; RRID:Addgene_169859)
